Addgene plasmid #196143: pEPYCeGM0009
Purpose: Gateway entry vector with Arabidopsis NLP6 CDS and c-terminal HiBiT tag
Depositing lab: Nicola Patron. Depositing organization: Earlham Institute. Publication: Tuning Plant Promoters Using a Simple Split Luciferase Method to Assess Transcription Factor-DNA Interactions. Cai YM, Witham S, Patron NJ. ACS Synth Biol. 2023 Nov 17;12(11):3482-3486. doi: 10.1021/acssynbio.3c00094. Epub 2023 Oct 19. PubMed 37856867.
Backbone
  Vector backbone: pDONR207
  Vector type: Gateway entry vector
Growth in bacteria
  Bacterial resistance: Gentamicin, 10 μg/mL
  Growth temperature: 37°C
  Growth strain: DH5alpha
  Copy number: High Copy
Gene/Insert
  Gene/Insert name: AtNLP6_HiBit
  Species: A. thaliana (mustard weed)
  Cloning method: Gateway Cloning
Terms and licenses: Academic/Nonprofit Terms; Industry Terms: Not Available to Industry
Depositor comments: Please visit https://doi.org/10.1101/2023.02.13.528283 for bioRxiv preprint.
How to cite: pEPYCeGM0009 was a gift from Nicola Patron (Addgene plasmid # 196143 ; http://n2t.net/addgene:196143 ; RRID:Addgene_196143)
