[The description below was written by a language model from this plasmid's Addgene catalogue record and pLannotate feature annotations shown in this document.]
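Description:
pEPYCeGM0009 is a Gateway entry clone built on the pDONR207 backbone and carries the coding sequence of Arabidopsis thaliana NLP6, a probable transcription factor of the NIN-like protein family, fused to a C-terminal HiBiT tag. The sequenced plasmid is about 5.9 kb. It is maintained in E. coli at high copy number through a ColE1/pUC-type origin and selected with gentamicin. Resistance comes from the aacC1 gentamicin acetyltransferase gene, which is driven by a class 1 integron Pc promoter. The annotation also reports two kanamycin-resistance gene fragments flanking this cassette and a short RSF origin fragment. These appear to be non-functional backbone remnants rather than usable markers.

The NLP6 open reading frame lies between attL1 and attL2, the recombination sites produced when an insert is moved into a donor vector. The HiBiT tag was not called as a separate feature; it presumably occupies the short interval between the end of the annotated NLP6 CDS and attL2. The rrnB T1 and T2 terminators sit upstream of attL1 and insulate the insert from read-through transcription from the backbone. No promoter for expressing the insert is annotated, as expected for an entry vector: the tagged CDS is meant to be transferred by an LR Clonase reaction into a destination vector that supplies the expression elements.

HiBiT is a small peptide that complements the LgBiT fragment to reconstitute a luminescent NanoLuc-type luciferase, so the tagged protein can be detected and quantified by luminescence. The associated publication describes a split-luciferase method for assessing transcription factor–DNA interactions to tune plant promoters, and this clone provides HiBiT-tagged NLP6 for that type of assay.
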