Features (pLannotate 1.2.2; 12 found; start..end, strand, type, name):
      1..48      +  rep_origin     RSF ori (fragment): Plasmids containing the RSF 1030 origin of replication can be propagated in E. coli cells that contain additional plasmids with compatible origins.
     75..102     -  terminator     rrnB T2 terminator: transcription terminator T2 from the E. coli rrnB gene
    234..277     +  terminator     rrnB T1 terminator: Escherichia coli rrnB; transcription terminator T1 from the E. coli rrnB gene
    333..432     +  protein_bind   attL1: mutant version of attL; recombination site for the Gateway® LR reaction LR Clonase™
    435..2957    +  CDS            NLP6: NLP6_ARATH - Experimental evidence at transcript level: Swiss-Prot protein existence level 2. Probable transcription factor. From Arabidopsis thaliana (Mouse-ear cress).
   3001..3100    -  protein_bind   attL2: mutant version of attL; recombination site for the Gateway® LR reaction LR Clonase™
   3223..3849    +  CDS            KanR (fragment): aminoglycoside phosphotransferase; aph(3')-Ia; confers resistance to kanamycin in bacteria or G418 (Geneticin®) in eukaryotes
   3883..4416    -  CDS            GmR: gentamycin acetyltransferase; aacC1; confers resistance to gentamycin
   4605..4633    -  promoter       Pc promoter: intI1 (promoter lies within the coding sequence); class 1 integron promoter
   4611..4958    -  CDS            YPR2_ECOLX (fragment): Protein predicted: Swiss-Prot protein existence level 4. From Escherichia coli.
   4963..5147    +  CDS            KanR (fragment): aminoglycoside phosphotransferase; aph(3')-Ia; confers resistance to kanamycin in bacteria or G418 (Geneticin®) in eukaryotes
   5290..5878    +  rep_origin     ori: high-copy-number ColE1/pMB1/pBR322/pUC origin of replication
>Addgene plasmid #196143 | pEPYCeGM0009 | addgene full sequence | sequence record 386884 | Addgene NGS Result
TTCTTTCCTGCGTTATCCCCTGATTCTGTGGATAACCGTATTACCGCTAGCCAGGAAGAGTTTGTAGAAA
CGCAAAAAGGCCATCCGTCAGGATGGCCTTCTGCTTAGTTTGATGCCTGGCAGTTTATGGCGGGCGTCCT
GCCCGCCACCCTCCGGGCCGTTGCTTCACAACGTTCAAATCCGCTCCCGGCGGATTTGTCCTACTCAGGA
GAGCGTTCACCGACAAACAACAGATAAAACGAAAGGCCCAGTCTTCCGACTGAGCCTTTCGTTTTATTTG
ATGCCTGGCAGTTCCCTACTCTCGCGTTAACGCTAGCATGGATCTCGGGCCCCAAATAATGATTTTATTT
TGACTGATAGTGACCTGTTCGTTGCAACAAATTGATGAGCAATGCTTTTTTATAATGCCAACTTTGTACA
AAAAAGCAGGCTTCATGGAACTTGACGACTTGGATCTCAGCGGTTCTTGGCCGTTAGATCAGATCACTTT
TGCTTCAAATTTCAAGTCTCCTGTCATTTTCTCTTCCTCCGAACAACCTTTCTCTCCTCTCTGGTCCTTC
TCCGAAACTTCTGGAGATGTCGGCGGCGAGCTTTACTCCGCCGCAGTAGCTCCCACTCGCTTCACCGATT
ATTCCGTCTTACTCGCTAGTTCTGAATCTGAAACCACGACCAAGGAGAATAATCAGGTTCCTTCTCCGTC
ATGGGGTATAATGCCTTTGGAGAATCCAGATAGTTACTGTGCCATCAAAGCCAAGATGACTCAAGCGCTT
AGATACTTCAAGGAATCTACTGGACAACAACATGTTCTTGCTCAGGTTTGGGCGCCTGTCAAAAACCGTG
GTCGATATGTTCTTACAACTTCAGGACAGCCATTTGTTCTTGGTCCCAATAGTAATGGCCTTAATCAATA
CAGGATGGTTTCATTGACGTATATGTTTTCCCTTGATGGTGAACGGGACGGAGAGCTCGGGCTTCCTGGT
CGCGTTTTCAGGAAAAAGTTACCTGAGTGGACTCCTAATGTGCAGTATTACTCCAGCAAAGAGTTTTCAA
GGCTTGGTCACGCCTTGCACTATAATGTTCAGGGAACTTTGGCTTTGCCTGTTTTTGAACCATCCAGGCA
ACTCTGTGTAGGAGTTGTCGAGCTTATTATGACTTCTCCGAAGATTAACTATGCTCCTGAGGTTGAAAAA
GTTTGTAAAGCGCTTGAGGCCGTGAATCTGAAAACTTCGGAAATATTGAACCACGAGACTACTCAGATCT
GCAACGAGGGTCGCCAAAATGCGTTAGCTGAGATTTTGGAGATACTGACAGTGGTGTGCGAAACCTACAA
ACTGCCTTTAGCCCAGACATGGGTCCCTTGCAGGCATCGCAGTGTTCTAGCCTTTGGAGGTGGTTTTAAG
AAAAGCTGTTCGAGCTTCGATGGAAGCTGTATGGGGAAAGTCTGTATGTCTACTAGTGATTTAGCGGTTT
ATGTTGTTGATGCTCATGTTTGGGGTTTCCGAGACGCCTGTGCTGAACACCATCTGCAGAAGGGACAAGG
TGTTGCTGGGAGGGCGTTTCAGTCTGGAAATCTATGCTTCTGTAGAGATGTTACTCGGTTCTGCAAAACC
GACTACCCATTAGTACACTATGCACGGATGTTCAAGTTGACGAGCTGTTTCGCGGTCTGCTTAAAGAGCA
CATATACAGGGGATGATGAGTACGTTCTTGAATTCTTTCTTCCTCCAGCCATCACAGACAAGAGTGAGCA
AGATTGTCTATTGGGTTCTCTGCTTCAGACAATGAAGCAGCACTATTCGAGTCTCAAGGTTGTCTCTGAA
ACTGAACTCTGTGAAAACAACATGTCTCTTGAAGTCGTGGAAGCTTCGGAGGACGGAATGGTTTACTCGA
AACTTGAACCAATCAGGATACATCATCCAGCACAAATCTCTAAGGATTACCTTGAGCTCAACGCACCCGA
ACAGAAGGTGAGCTTAAACTCTGACTTTATGGAGAATAATGAAGTTGATGATGGGGTTGAGAGGTTCCAA
ACGCTTGATCCTATACCAGAGGCCAAAACAGTGAAAAAATCAGAAAGGAAGCGTGGGAAAACAGAGAAAA
CGATCAGTCTAGAAGTGCTTCAACAATATTTTGCTGGTAGTCTAAAAGATGCAGCAAAGAGCCTCGGAGT
TTGCCCAACAACAATGAAACGCATTTGCCGACAACACGGGATCTCACGGTGGCCATCTCGAAAAATCAAC
AAGGTGAACCGATCTCTCACACGACTTAAACATGTTATAGACTCGGTTCAAGGTGCTGATGGATCACTCA
ACTTGACGTCCCTCTCTCCTCGCCCTTGGCCTCACCAAATCCCTCCAATCGATATCCAATTAGCAAAGAA
CTGCCCTCCAACTTCTACATCTCCCCTAAGTAATCTCCAAGATGTCAAAATCGAAAACAGAGATGCAGAA
GACAGTGCAGGTTCATCAACATCGCGTGCTTCTTGCAAAGTGAATCCTATTTGCGAGACGCGTTTTCGGC
TTCCTACACACAACCAAGAACCATCCAGACAAGTGGCCTTGGACGATTCGGATAGTAGCTCTAAAAACAT
GACAAATTTTTGGGCACACTTAACCTGCCAAGATACAGCTTCTCCAACAATTCTCCAACATAAGCTCGTG
AGTATAAAGGCAACGTACAGAGAAGACATCATCAGGTTCAAGATCTCACCAGAGTCGGTAAGCATTACGG
AACTTAAGCAGCAAGTGGCCAAAAGGCTGAAGCTCGAAACGGCAGCCTTTGAGCTCAAGTATCTAGACGA
CGATAGAGAATGGGTGTCCGTCTCATGCGATGCTGACCTCAGCGAATGCCTCGACACGTCTGCAGCAAAA
GCGAACACACTGAGGCTCTCAGTACATGACGTGACTTTTAACTTTGGGAGCTCATGCGAAAGCTCAGAGG
AAACTATGATGTGCTTGGGTTCGGTGAGCGGCTGGCGGCTGTTCAAGAAGATTAGCTGAAACCCAGCTTT
CTTGTACAAAGTTGGCATTATAAGAAAGCATTGCTTATCAATTTGTTGCAACGAACAGGTCACTATCAGT
CAAAATAAAATCATTATTTGCCATCCAGCTGCAGCTCTGGCCCGTGTCTCAAAATCTCTGATGTTACATT
GCACAAGATAAAAATATATCATCATGAACAATAAAACTGTCTGCTTACATAAACAGTAATACAAGGGGTG
TTATGAGCCATATTCAACGGGAAACGTCGAGGCCGCGATTAAATTCCAACATGGATGCTGATTTATATGG
GTATAAATGGGCTCGCGATAATGTCGGGCAATCAGGTGCGACAATCTATCGCTTGTATGGGAAGCCCGAT
GCGCCAGAGTTGTTTCTGAAACATGGCAAAGGTAGCGTTGCCAATGATGTTACAGATGAGATGGTCAGAC
TAAACTGGCTGACGGAATTTATGCCTCTTCCGACCATCAAGCATTTTATCCGTACTCCTGATGATGCATG
GTTACTCACCACTGCGATCCCCGGAAAAACAGCATTCCAGGTATTAGAAGAATATCCTGATTCAGGTGAA
AATATTGTTGATGCGCTGGCAGTGTTCCTGCGCCGGTTGCATTCGATTCCTGTTTGTAATTGTCCTTTTA
ACAGCGATCGCGTATTTCGTCTCGCTCAGGCGCAATCACGAATGAATAACGGTTTGGTTGATGCGAGTGA
TTTTGATGACGAGCGTAATGGCTGGCCTGTTGAACAAGTCTGGAAAGAAATGCATAAACTTTTGCCATTC
TCACCGGATTCAGTCGTCACTCATGGTGATTTCTCACTTGATAACCTTATTTTTGACGAGGGGAAATTAG
GCCGGGAAGCCGATCTCGGCTTGAACGAATTGTTAGGTGGCGGTACTTGGGTCGATATCAAAGTGCATCA
CTTCTTCCCGTATGCCCAACTTTGTATAGAGAGCCACTGCGGGATCGTCACCGTAATCTGCTTGCACGTA
GATCACATAAGCACCAAGCGCGTTGGCCTCATGCTTGAGGAGATTGATGAGCGCGGTGGCAATGCCCTGC
CTCCGGTGCTCGCCGGAGACTGCGAGATCATAGATATAGATCTCACTACGCGGCTGCTCAAACTTGGGCA
GAACGTAAGCCGCGAGAGCGCCAACAACCGCTTCTTGGTCGAAGGCAGCAAGCGCGATGAATGTCTTACT
ACGGAGCAAGTTCCCGAGGTAATCGGAGTCCGGCTGATGTTGGGAGTAGGTGGCTACGTCTCCGAACTCA
CGACCGAAAAGATCAAGAGCAGCCCGCATGGATTTGACTTGGTCAGGGCCGAGCCTACATGTGCGAATGA
TGCCCATACTTGAGCCACCTAACTTTGTTTTAGGGCGACTGCCCTGCTGCGTAACATCGTTGCTGCTGCG
TAACATCGTTGCTGCTCCATAACATCAAACATCGACCCACGGCGTAACGCGCTTGCTGCTTGGATGCCCG
AGGCATAGACTGTACAAAAAAACAGTCATAACAAGCCATGAAAACCGCCACTGCGCCGTTACCACCGCTG
CGTTCGGTCAAGGTTCTGGACCAGTTGCGTGAGCGCATACGCTACTTGCATTACAGTTTACGAACCGAAC
AGGCTTATGTCAACTGGGTTCGTGCCTTCATCCGTTTCCACGGTGTGCGTCACCCGGCAACCTTGGGCAG
CAGCGAAGTCGAGGCATTTCTGTCCTGGCTGGCGAACGAGCGCAAGGTTTCGGTCTCCACGCATCGTCAG
GCATTGGCGGCCTTGCTGTTCTTCTACGGCAAGGTGCTGTGCACGGATCTGCCCTGGCTTCAGGAGATCG
GAAGACCTCGGCCGTCGCGGCGCTTGCCGGTGGTGCTGACCCCGGATGAAGTGGTTCGCATCCTCGGTTT
TCTGGAAGGCGAGCATCGTTTGTTCGCCCAGGACTCTAGCTATAGTTCTAGTGGTTGGCTACTAATAGGT
TGTATTGATGTTGGACGAGTCGGAATCGCAGACCGATACCAGGATCTTGCCATCCTATGGAACTGCCTCG
GTGAGTTTTCTCCTTCATTACAGAAACGGCTTTTTCAAAAATATGGTATTGATAATCCTGATATGAATAA
ATTGCAGTTTCATTTGATGCTCGATGAGTTTTTCTAATCAGAATTGGTTAATTGGTTGTAACACTGGCAG
AGCATTACGCTGACTTGACGGGACGGCGCAAGCTCATGACCAAAATCCCTTAACGTGAGTTTTCGTTCCA
CTGAGCGTCAGACCCCGTAGAAAAGATCAAAGGATCTTCTTGAGATCCTTTTTTTCTGCGCGTAATCTGC
TGCTTGCAAACAAAAAAACCACCGCTACCAGCGGTGGTTTGTTTGCCGGATCAAGAGCTACCAACTCTTT
TTCCGAAGGTAACTGGCTTCAGCAGAGCGCAGATACCAAATACTGTTCTTCTAGTGTAGCCGTAGTTAGG
CCACCACTTCAAGAACTCTGTAGCACCGCCTACATACCTCGCTCTGCTAATCCTGTTACCAGTGGCTGCT
GCCAGTGGCGATAAGTCGTGTCTTACCGGGTTGGACTCAAGACGATAGTTACCGGATAAGGCGCAGCGGT
CGGGCTGAACGGGGGGTTCGTGCACACAGCCCAGCTTGGAGCGAACGACCTACACCGAACTGAGATACCT
ACAGCGTGAGCTATGAGAAAGCGCCACGCTTCCCGAAGGGAGAAAGGCGGACAGGTATCCGGTAAGCGGC
AGGGTCGGAACAGGAGAGCGCACGAGGGAGCTTCCAGGGGGAAACGCCTGGTATCTTTATAGTCCTGTCG
GGTTTCGCCACCTCTGACTTGAGCGTCGATTTTTGTGATGCTCGTCAGGGGGGCGGAGCCTATGGAAAAA
CGCCAGCAACGCGGCCTTTTTACGGTTCCTGGCCTTTTGCTGGCCTTTTGCTCACATG
